Addgene plasmid #195417: pMN-013
Purpose: AAVS1 Integratable mCherry Reporter for synZiFTR ZF5
Depositing lab: Ahmad Khalil. Depositing organization: Boston University Main Campus. Publication: Multidimensional control of therapeutic human cell function with synthetic gene circuits. Li HS, Israni DV, Gagnon KA, Gan KA, Raymond MH, Sander JD, Roybal KT, Joung JK, Wong WW, Khalil AS. Science. 2022 Dec 16;378(6625):1227-1234. doi: 10.1126/science.ade0156. Epub 2022 Dec 15. PubMed 36520914.
Backbone
  Vector backbone: AAVS1 donor
  Vector type: Mammalian Expression
Growth in bacteria
  Bacterial resistance: Ampicillin, 100 μg/mL
  Growth temperature: 37°C
  Growth strain: NEB Stable
  Copy number: Unknown
Gene/Insert
  Gene/Insert name: 4X ZF5 BS - minCMV - mCherry - RbGpA - bGHpA - pGK - PuroR - P2A - BFP - SV40pA
  Species: Synthetic
  Cloning method: Gibson Cloning
Terms and licenses: Academic/Nonprofit Terms; Industry Terms: Not Available to Industry
How to cite: pMN-013 was a gift from Ahmad Khalil (Addgene plasmid # 195417 ; http://n2t.net/addgene:195417 ; RRID:Addgene_195417)
