[The description below was written by a language model from this plasmid's Addgene catalogue record and pLannotate feature annotations shown in this document.]
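Description:
pMN-013 is an 8.2 kb mammalian donor plasmid built on an AAVS1 donor backbone, designed to place a synthetic transcription-factor reporter into the AAVS1 safe-harbour locus in intron 1 of the human PPP1R12C gene. In bacteria it is maintained through a high-copy ColE1/pUC-type origin and selected with ampicillin via the bla gene. The backbone also carries lac promoter/operator remnants, an SV40 origin and an additional SV40 polyadenylation signal outside the integration cassette.

The payload lies between the annotated left and right AAVS1 homology arms, which direct homology-dependent insertion at the genomic site. The nuclease used to cut the locus is not part of this plasmid and is not stated in the record. The first unit is the reporter: four copies of the ZF5 binding site sit upstream of a minimal CMV promoter driving mCherry, terminated by a rabbit β-globin poly(A) signal and followed by a bGH poly(A) signal. The binding-site array is listed in the insert name but was not picked up by the automated annotation. Because the minimal promoter should have little activity on its own, red fluorescence is expected to depend on recruitment of a ZF5-based synZiFTR (synthetic zinc finger transcription regulator) to the upstream sites. The second unit is a constitutive selection and tracking cassette, in which the mouse PGK promoter drives puromycin N-acetyltransferase linked through a P2A peptide to TagBFP, ending in an SV40 poly(A) signal. This allows integrants to be enriched with puromycin or identified by blue fluorescence.

The construct is intended for generating stable human reporter cell lines that read out ZF5 synZiFTR activity in synthetic gene circuit work.
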