Features (pLannotate 1.2.2; 25 found; start..end, strand, type, name):
      4..23      +  enhancer       CMV enhancer (fragment): human cytomegalovirus immediate early enhancer
    127..656     -  misc_feature   HA-R: right homology arm from the adeno-associated virus integration site (AAVS1) within intron 1 of the human PPP1R12C gene
   1060..1096    +  promoter       minimal CMV promoter (fragment): human cytomegalovirus (CMV) immediate early promoter
   1146..1855    +  CDS            mCherry (fragment): monomeric derivative of DsRed fluorescent protein (Shaner et al., 2004) mammalian codon-optimized
   1865..1936    +  CDS            HBB (fragment): HBB_PONPY - Experimental evidence at transcript level: Swiss-Prot protein existence level 2. Involved in oxygen transport from the lung to the various peripheral tissues. From Pongo pygmaeus (Bornean orangutan).
   2007..2062    +  polyA_signal   β-globin poly(A) signal: rabbit β-globin polyadenylation signal (Gil and Proudfoot, 1987)
   2408..2632    +  polyA_signal   bGH poly(A) signal: bovine growth hormone polyadenylation signal
   2636..2657    +  promoter       SV40 promoter (fragment): SV40 enhancer and early promoter
   2697..3196    +  promoter       PGK promoter: mouse phosphoglycerate kinase 1 promoter
   3220..3816    +  CDS            PuroR (fragment): puromycin N-acetyltransferase; pac from Streptomyces; confers resistance to puromycin
   3883..4584    +  CDS            TagBFP: monomeric blue fluorescent protein mammalian codon-optimized
   4595..4679    +  CDS            large T antigen (fragment): large T antigen from SV40 (simian virus 40)
   4702..4823    +  polyA_signal   SV40 poly(A) signal: SV40 polyadenylation signal
   4964..5465    -  misc_feature   HA-L: left homology arm from the adeno-associated virus integration site (AAVS1) within intron 1 of the human PPP1R12C gene
   5691..5707    -  protein_bind   lac operator: The lac repressor binds to the lac operator to inhibit transcription in E. coli. This inhibition can be relieved by adding lactose or isopropyl-β-D-thiogalactopyranoside (IPTG). lac repressor encoded by lacI
   5715..5745    -  promoter       lac promoter: promoter for the E. coli lac operon
   5760..5781    -  protein_bind   CAP binding site: CAP binding activates transcription in the presence of cAMP. E. coli catabolite activator protein
   5794..5833    -  CDS            lacI (fragment): lac repressor; lacI; The lac repressor binds to the lac operator to inhibit transcription in E. coli. This inhibition can be relieved by adding lactose or isopropyl-β-D-thiogalactopyranoside (IPTG).
   5840..5862    +  promoter       SV40 promoter (fragment): SV40 enhancer and early promoter
   5886..6021    +  rep_origin     SV40 ori: SV40 origin of replication
   6041..6175    +  polyA_signal   SV40 poly(A) signal: SV40 polyadenylation signal
   6177..6231    -  CDS            lacI (fragment): lac repressor; lacI; The lac repressor binds to the lac operator to inhibit transcription in E. coli. This inhibition can be relieved by adding lactose or isopropyl-β-D-thiogalactopyranoside (IPTG).
   6414..7002    -  rep_origin     ori: high-copy-number ColE1/pMB1/pBR322/pUC origin of replication
   7173..8033    -  CDS            AmpR: β-lactamase; bla; confers resistance to ampicillin, carbenicillin, and related antibiotics
   8034..8138    -  promoter       AmpR promoter: bla
>Addgene plasmid #195417 | pMN-013 | addgene full sequence | sequence record 385000 | Addgene NGS Result
GTCGACATTGATTATTGACTAGTGAAGGGGCAGGAGAGCCAGGGGCATGAGATGGTGGACGAGGAAGGGG
GACAGGGAAGCCTGAGCGCCTCTCCTGGGCTTGCCAAGGACTCAAACCCAGAAGCCCAGAGCAGGGCCTT
AGGGAAGCGGGACCCTGCTCTGGGCGGAGGAATATGTCCCAGATAGCACTGGGGACTCTTTAAGGAAAGA
AGGATGGAGAAAGAGAAAGGGAGTAGAGGCGGCCACGACCTGGTGAACACCTAGGACGCACCATTCTCAC
AAAGGGAGTTTTCCACACGGACACCCCCCTCCTCACCACAGCCCTGCCAGGACGGGGCTGGCTACTGGCC
TTATCTCACAGGTAAAACTGACGCACGGAGGAACAATATAAATTGGGGACTAGAAAGGTGAAGAGCCAAA
GTTAGAACTCAGGACCAACTTATTCTGATTTTGTTTTTCCAAACTGCTTCTCCTCTTGGGAAGTGTAAGG
AAGCTGCAGCACCAGGATCAGTGAAACGCACCAGACAGCCGCGTCAGAGCAGCTCAGGTTCTGGGAGAGG
GTAGCGCAGGGTGGCCACTGAGAACCGGGCAGGTCACGCATCCCCCCCTTCCCTCCCACCCCCTGCCAAG
CTCTCCCTCCCAGGATCCTCTCTGGCTCCATCGTAAGCAAACCTTAGAGGTTCTGGCAAGGAGAGAGATG
GCTCCAGGAAATGGGGGTGTGTCACCAGATAAGGAATCTGCCTAACAGGAGGTGGGGGTTAGACCCAATA
TCAGGAGACTAGGAAGGAGGAGGCCTAAGGATGGGGCTTTTCTGTCACCAATCGCCGGCGAATTCGTCGA
CCGGGTTTCGTAACAATCGCATGAGGATTCGCAACGCCTTTGAAGCAGTCGACGCCGAAGTCCCGTCTCA
GTAAAGGTTGAAGCAGTCGACGCCGAAGAATCGGACTGCCTTCGTATGAAGCAGTCGACGCCGAAGGTAT
CAGTCGCCTCGGAATGAAGCAGTCGACGCCGAAGATTCGTAAGAGGCTCACTCTCCCTTACACGGAGTGG
ATAACTAGTTAGGCGTGTACGGTGGGAGGCCTATATAAGCAGAGCTCGTTTAGTGAACCGTCAGATCGCC
TGGAACGCGTACCGGTGTCGCCACCATGGTGAGCAAGGGCGAGGAGGATAACATGGCCATCATCAAGGAG
TTCATGCGCTTCAAGGTGCACATGGAGGGCTCCGTGAACGGCCACGAGTTCGAGATCGAGGGCGAGGGCG
AGGGCCGCCCCTACGAGGGCACCCAGACCGCCAAGCTGAAGGTGACCAAGGGTGGCCCCCTGCCCTTCGC
CTGGGACATCCTGTCCCCTCAGTTCATGTACGGCTCCAAGGCCTACGTGAAGCACCCCGCCGACATCCCC
GACTACTTGAAGCTGTCCTTCCCCGAGGGCTTCAAGTGGGAGCGCGTGATGAACTTCGAGGACGGCGGCG
TGGTGACCGTGACCCAGGACTCCTCCCTGCAGGACGGCGAGTTCATCTACAAGGTGAAGCTGCGCGGCAC
CAACTTCCCCTCCGACGGCCCCGTAATGCAGAAGAAGACCATGGGCTGGCAGGCCTCCTCCGAGCGGATG
TACCCCGAGGACGGCGCCCTGAAGGGCGAGATCAAGCAGAGGCTGAAGCTGAAGGACGGCGGCCACTACG
ACGCTGAGGTCAAGACCACCTACAAGGCCAAGAAGCCCGTGCAGCTGCCCGGCGCCTACAACGTCAACAT
CAAGTTGGACATCACCTCCCACAACGAGGACTACACCATCGTGGAACAGTACGAACGCGCCGAGGGCCGC
CACTCCACCGGCGGCATGGACGAGCTGTACAAGTAAGCGGCCGCACTCCTCAGGTGCAGGCTGCCTATCA
GAAGGTGGTGGCTGGTGTGGCCAATGCCCTGGCTCACAAATACCACTGAGATCTTTTTCCCTCTGCCAAA
AATTATGGGGACATCATGAAGCCCCTTGAGCATCTGACTTCTGGCTAATAAAGGAAATTTATTTTCATTG
CAATAGTGTGTTGGAATTTTTTGTGTCTCTCACTCGGAAGGACATATGGGAGGGCAAATCATTTAAAACA
TCAGAATGAGTATTTGGTTTAGAGTTTGGCAACATATGCCCATATGCTGGCTGCCATGAACAAAGGTTGG
CTATAAAGAGGTCATCAGTATATGAAACAGCCCCCTGCTGTCCATTCCTTATTCCATAGAAAAGCCTTGA
CTTGAGGTTAGATTTTTTTTATATTTTGTTTTGTGTTATTTTTTTCTTTAACATCCCTAAAATTTTCCTT
ACATGTTTTACTAGCCAGATTTTTCCTCCTCTCCTGACTACTCCCAGTCATAGCTGTCCCTCTTCTCTTA
TGAAGATCCCTCGACCTGCAGGGTACCCTGTGCCTTCTAGTTGCCAGCCATCTGTTGTTTGCCCCTCCCC
CGTGCCTTCCTTGACCCTGGAAGGTGCCACTCCCACTGTCCTTTCCTAATAAAATGAGGAAATTGCATCG
CATTGTCTGAGTAGGTGTCATTCTATTCTGGGGGGTGGGGTGGGGCAGGACAGCAAGGGGGAGGATTGGG
AAGACAATAGCAGGCATGCTGGGGATGCGGTGGGCTCTATGGCTTCTGAGGCGGAAAGAACCAGCTGGGG
CTCTAGGGGGTATCCCCACGCGCCCTGTAGCGTACCGGGTAGGGGAGGCGCTTTTCCCAAGGCAGTCTGG
AGCATGCGCTTTAGCAGCCCCGCTGGGCACTTGGCGCTACACAAGTGGCCTCTGGCCTCGCACACATTCC
ACATCCACCGGTAGGCGCCAACCGGCTCCGTTCTTTGGTGGCCCCTTCGCGCCACCTTCTACTCCTCCCC
TAGTCAGGAAGTTCCCCCCCGCCCCGCAGCTCGCGTCGTGCAGGACGTGACAAATGGAAGTAGCACGTCT
CACTAGTCTCGTGCAGATGGACAGCACCGCTGAGCAATGGAAGCGGGTAGGCCTTTGGGGCAGCGGCCAA
TAGCAGCTTTGCTCCTTCGCTTTCTGGGCTCAGAGGCTGGGAAGGGGTGGGTCCGGGGGCGGGCTCAGGG
GCGGGCTCAGGGGCGGGGCGGGCGCCCGAAGGTCCTCCGGAGGCCCGGCATTCTGCACGCTTCAAAAGCG
CACGTCTGCCGCGCTGTTCTCCTCTTCCTCATCTCCGGGCCTTTCGATATCTCGCACAGTGCCGCCACCA
TGACCGAGTACAAGCCCACGGTGCGCCTCGCCACCCGCGACGACGTCCCCAGGGCCGTACGCACCCTCGC
CGCCGCGTTCGCCGACTACCCCGCCACGCGCCACACCGTCGATCCGGACCGCCACATCGAGCGGGTCACC
GAGCTGCAAGAACTCTTCCTCACGCGCGTCGGGCTCGACATCGGCAAGGTGTGGGTCGCGGACGACGGCG
CCGCGGTGGCGGTCTGGACCACGCCGGAGAGCGTCGAAGCGGGGGCGGTGTTCGCCGAGATCGGCCCGCG
CATGGCCGAGTTGAGCGGTTCCCGGCTGGCCGCGCAGCAACAGATGGAAGGCCTCCTGGCGCCGCACCGG
CCCAAGGAGCCCGCGTGGTTCCTGGCCACCGTCGGCGTCTCGCCCGACCACCAGGGCAAGGGTCTGGGCA
GCGCCGTCGTGCTCCCCGGAGTGGAGGCGGCCGAGCGCGCCGGGGTGCCCGCCTTCCTGGAGACCTCCGC
GCCCCGCAACCTCCCCTTCTACGAGCGGCTCGGCTTCACCGTCACCGCCGACGTCGAGGTGCCCGAAGGA
CCGCGCACCTGGTGCATGACCCGCAAGCCCGGTGCCGGAAGCGGAGCTACTAACTTCAGCCTGCTGAAGC
AGGCTGGAGACGTGGAGGAGAACCCTGGACCTATGAGCGAGCTGATTAAGGAGAACATGCACATGAAGCT
GTACATGGAGGGCACCGTGGACAACCATCACTTCAAGTGCACATCCGAGGGCGAAGGCAAGCCCTACGAG
GGCACCCAGACCATGAGAATCAAGGTGGTCGAGGGCGGCCCTCTCCCCTTCGCCTTCGACATCCTGGCTA
CTAGCTTCCTCTACGGCAGCAAGACCTTCATCAACCACACCCAGGGCATCCCCGACTTCTTCAAGCAGTC
CTTCCCTGAGGGCTTCACATGGGAGAGAGTCACCACATACGAAGACGGGGGCGTGCTGACCGCTACCCAG
GACACCAGCCTCCAGGACGGCTGCCTCATCTACAACGTCAAGATCAGAGGGGTGAACTTCACATCCAACG
GCCCTGTGATGCAGAAGAAAACACTCGGCTGGGAGGCCTTCACCGAGACGCTGTACCCCGCTGACGGCGG
CCTGGAAGGCAGAAACGACATGGCCCTGAAGCTCGTGGGCGGGAGCCATCTGATCGCAAACATCAAGACC
ACATATAGATCCAAGAAACCCGCTAAGAACCTCAAGATGCCTGGCGTCTACTATGTGGACTACAGACTGG
AAAGAATCAAGGAGGCCAACAACGAGACCTACGTCGAGCAGCACGAGGTGGCAGTGGCCAGATACTGCGA
CCTCCCTAGCAAACTGGGGCACAAGCTTAATTAATCTAGATAACTGATCATAATCAGCCATACCACATTT
GTAGAGGTTTTACTTGCTTTAAAAAACCTCCCACACCTCCCCCTGAACCTGAAACATAAAATGAATGCAA
TTGTTGTTGTTAACTTGTTTATTGCAGCTTATAATGGTTACAAATAAAGCAATAGCATCACAAATTTCAC
AAATAAAGCATTTTTTTCACTGCATTCTAGTTGTGGTTTGTCCAAACTCATCAATGTATCTTAGGCGCGC
CCTGTCCCTAGTGGCCCCACTGTGGGGTGGAGGGGACAGATAAAAGTACCCAGAACCAGAGCCACATTAA
CCGGCCCTGGGAATATAAGGTGGTCCCAGCTCGGGGACACAGGATCCCTGGAGGCAGCAAACATGCTGTC
CTGAAGTGGACATAGGGGCCCGGGTTGGAGGAAGAAGACTAGCTGAGCTCTCGGACCCCTGGAAGATGCC
ATGACAGGGGGCTGGAAGAGCTAGCACAGACTAGAGAGGTAAGGGGGGTAGGGGAGCTGCCCAAATGAAA
GGAGTGAGAGGTGACCCGAATCCACAGGAGAACGGGGTGTCCAGGCAAAGAAAGCAAGAGGATGGAGAGG
TGGCTAAAGCCAGGGAGACGGGGTACTTTGGGGTTGTCCAGAAAAACGGTGATGATGCAGGCCTACAAGA
AGGGGAGGCGGGACGCAAGGGAGACATCCGTCGGAGAAGGCCATCCTAAGAAACGAGAGATGGCACAGGC
CCCAGAAGGAGAAGGAAAAGGGAACCCAGCGAGTGAAGACGGCATGGGGTTGGGTGAGGGAGGAGAGATG
CCCGGAGAGGACCCAGACACGGGGAGGATCCGCTCAGAGGACATCACGTGGTGCAGCGCCGAGAAGGAAG
TGCTCCGGAAAGAGCATCCTTGGGCAGCAACACAGCAGAGAGCAAGGGGAAGAGGGAGTGGAGGAAGACG
GAACCTGAAGGAGGCGGCAGGGAAGGATCTGGGCCAGCCGTAGAGGTGACCCAGGCCACAAGCTGCAGAC
AGAAAGCGGCACAGGCCCAGGGGAGAGAATGCCCTCGACCTGCAGCCCAAGCTTGGCGTAATCATGGTCA
TAGCTGTTTCCTGTGTGAAATTGTTATCCGCTCACAATTCCACACAACATACGAGCCGGAAGCATAAAGT
GTAAAGCCTGGGGTGCCTAATGAGTGAGCTAACTCACATTAATTGCGTTGCGCTCACTGCCCGCTTTCCA
GTCGGGAAACCTGTCGTGCCAGCGGATCCGCATCTCAATTAGTCAGCAACCATAGTCCCGCCCCTAACTC
CGCCCATCCCGCCCCTAACTCCGCCCAGTTCCGCCCATTCTCCGCCCCATGGCTGACTAATTTTTTTTAT
TTATGCAGAGGCCGAGGCCGCCTCGGCCTCTGAGCTATTCCAGAAGTAGTGAGGAGGCTTTTTTGGAGGC
CTAGGCTTTTGCAAAAAGCTAACTTGTTTATTGCAGCTTATAATGGTTACAAATAAAGCAATAGCATCAC
AAATTTCACAAATAAAGCATTTTTTTCACTGCATTCTAGTTGTGGTTTGTCCAAACTCATCAATGTATCT
TATCATGTCTGGATCCGCTGCATTAATGAATCGGCCAACGCGCGGGGAGAGGCGGTTTGCGTATTGGGCG
CTCTTCCGCTTCCTCGCTCACTGACTCGCTGCGCTCGGTCGTTCGGCTGCGGCGAGCGGTATCAGCTCAC
TCAAAGGCGGTAATACGGTTATCCACAGAATCAGGGGATAACGCAGGAAAGAACATGTGAGCAAAAGGCC
AGCAAAAGGCCAGGAACCGTAAAAAGGCCGCGTTGCTGGCGTTTTTCCATAGGCTCCGCCCCCCTGACGA
GCATCACAAAAATCGACGCTCAAGTCAGAGGTGGCGAAACCCGACAGGACTATAAAGATACCAGGCGTTT
CCCCCTGGAAGCTCCCTCGTGCGCTCTCCTGTTCCGACCCTGCCGCTTACCGGATACCTGTCCGCCTTTC
TCCCTTCGGGAAGCGTGGCGCTTTCTCATAGCTCACGCTGTAGGTATCTCAGTTCGGTGTAGGTCGTTCG
CTCCAAGCTGGGCTGTGTGCACGAACCCCCCGTTCAGCCCGACCGCTGCGCCTTATCCGGTAACTATCGT
CTTGAGTCCAACCCGGTAAGACACGACTTATCGCCACTGGCAGCAGCCACTGGTAACAGGATTAGCAGAG
CGAGGTATGTAGGCGGTGCTACAGAGTTCTTGAAGTGGTGGCCTAACTACGGCTACACTAGAAGAACAGT
ATTTGGTATCTGCGCTCTGCTGAAGCCAGTTACCTTCGGAAAAAGAGTTGGTAGCTCTTGATCCGGCAAA
CAAACCACCGCTGGTAGCGGTGGTTTTTTTGTTTGCAAGCAGCAGATTACGCGCAGAAAAAAAGGATCTC
AAGAAGATCCTTTGATCTTTTCTACGGGGTCTGACGCTCAGTGGAACGAAAACTCACGTTAAGGGATTTT
GGTCATGAGATTATCAAAAAGGATCTTCACCTAGATCCTTTTAAATTAAAAATGAAGTTTTAAATCAATC
TAAAGTATATATGAGTAAACTTGGTCTGACAGTTACCAATGCTTAATCAGTGAGGCACCTATCTCAGCGA
TCTGTCTATTTCGTTCATCCATAGTTGCCTGACTCCCCGTCGTGTAGATAACTACGATACGGGAGGGCTT
ACCATCTGGCCCCAGTGCTGCAATGATACCGCGAGACCCACGCTCACCGGCTCCAGATTTATCAGCAATA
AACCAGCCAGCCGGAAGGGCCGAGCGCAGAAGTGGTCCTGCAACTTTATCCGCCTCCATCCAGTCTATTA
ATTGTTGCCGGGAAGCTAGAGTAAGTAGTTCGCCAGTTAATAGTTTGCGCAACGTTGTTGCCATTGCTAC
AGGCATCGTGGTGTCACGCTCGTCGTTTGGTATGGCTTCATTCAGCTCCGGTTCCCAACGATCAAGGCGA
GTTACATGATCCCCCATGTTGTGCAAAAAAGCGGTTAGCTCCTTCGGTCCTCCGATCGTTGTCAGAAGTA
AGTTGGCCGCAGTGTTATCACTCATGGTTATGGCAGCACTGCATAATTCTCTTACTGTCATGCCATCCGT
AAGATGCTTTTCTGTGACTGGTGAGTACTCAACCAAGTCATTCTGAGAATAGTGTATGCGGCGACCGAGT
TGCTCTTGCCCGGCGTCAATACGGGATAATACCGCGCCACATAGCAGAACTTTAAAAGTGCTCATCATTG
GAAAACGTTCTTCGGGGCGAAAACTCTCAAGGATCTTACCGCTGTTGAGATCCAGTTCGATGTAACCCAC
TCGTGCACCCAACTGATCTTCAGCATCTTTTACTTTCACCAGCGTTTCTGGGTGAGCAAAAACAGGAAGG
CAAAATGCCGCAAAAAAGGGAATAAGGGCGACACGGAAATGTTGAATACTCATACTCTTCCTTTTTCAAT
ATTATTGAAGCATTTATCAGGGTTATTGTCTCATGAGCGGATACATATTTGAATGTATTTAGAAAAATAA
ACAAATAGGGGTTCCGCGCACATTTCCCCGAAAAGTGCCACCTG
